>Addgene plasmid #85034 | CMV-C 197 E7 | addgene full sequence | sequence record 166415 | Addgene assembled full plasmid sequence
GACATTGATTATTGACTAGTTATTAATAGTAATCAATTACGGGGTCATTAGTTCATAGCCCATATATGGA
GTTCCGCGTTACATAACTTACGGTAAATGGCCCGCCTGGCTGACCGCCCAACGACCCCCGCCCATTGACG
TCAATAATGACGTATGTTCCCATAGTAACGCCAATAGGGACTTTCCATTGACGTCAATGGGTGGAGTATT
TACGGTAAACTGCCCACTTGGCAGTACATCAAGTGTATCATATGCCAAGTACGCCCCCTATTGACGTCAA
TGACGGTAAATGGCCCGCCTGGCATTATGCCCAGTACATGACCTTATGGGACTTTCCTACTTGGCAGTAC
ATCTACGTATTAGTCATCGCTATTACCATGGTGATGCGGTTTTGGCAGTACATCAATGGGCGTGGATAGC
GGTTTGACTCACGGGGATTTCCAAGTCTCCACCCCATTGACGTCAATGGGAGTTTGTTTTGGCACCAAAA
TCAACGGGACTTTCCAAAATGTCGTAACAACTCCGCCCCATTGACGCAAATGGGCGGTAGGCGTGTACGG
TGGGAGGTCTATATAAGCAGAGCTCGTTTAGTGAACCGTCAGATCGCCTGGAGACGCCATCCACGCTGTT
TTGACCTCCATAGAAGACACCGGGACCGATCCAGCCTCCGGTCGACCGATCCTGAGAACTTCAGGGTGAG
TTTGGGGACCCTTGATTGTTCTTTCTTTTTCGCTATTGTAAAATTCATGTTATATGGAGGGGGCAAAGTT
TTCAGGGTGTTGTTTAGAATGGGAAGATGTCCCTTGTATCACCATGGACCCTCATGATAATTTTGTTTCT
TTCACTTTCTACTCTGTTGACAACCATTGTCTCCTCTTATTTTCTTTTCATTTTCTGTAACTTTTTCGTT
AAACTTTAGCTTGCATTTGTAACGAATTTTTAAATTCACTTTTGTTTATTTGTCAGATTGTAAGTACTTT
CTCTAATCACTTTTTTTTCAAGGCACTCAGGGTATATTATATTGTACTTCAGCACAGTTTTAGAGAACAA
TTGTTATAATTAAATGATAAGGTAGAATATTTCTGCATATAAATTCTGGCTGGCGTGGAAATATTCTTAT
TGGTAGAAACAACTACACCCTGGTCATCATCCTGCCTTTCTCTTTATGGTTACAATGATATACACTGTTT
GAGATGAGGATAAAATACTCTGAGTCCAAACCGGGCCCCTCTGCTAACCATGTTCATGCCTTCTTCTCTT
TCCTACAGCTCCTGGGCAACGTGCTGGTTGTTGTGCTGTCTCATCATTTTGGCAAAGAATTCCTCGACGG
ATCCATGCACGGGGAAAGAGCAACTATTAGAGATGTGGTCCTGGAACTGACAAAGGTCGCCTGTAACTCA
GAAGTCCTGTTTGAAGAGAGCCTGAGCTCCGACTCCGAGGAAGAGCACGAAATCTTCAAGATTGAGACCC
GATGCGATAACTGTCGAAGAGGCATCAGGGTGTGCGTCCGCGCATCTAATCAGGGGATTAGTAGACTGCA
GTGGCTGCTGGAACATGACATTAGGTTTCTGTGCCCCGCTTGTAGCCGCAATCTGTTTCAGCATGGAAGG
TTTCAGTCAGGATCCGATATCGACTACAAGGATGACGATGACAAGCTCGATGGAGGATACCCATACGATG
TTCCAGATTACGCTTAGAGATCCGTCGAGGAATTCACTCCTCAGGTGCAGGCTGCCTATCAGAAGGTGGT
GGCTGGTGTGGCCAATGCCCTGGCTCACAAATACCACTGAGATCTTTTTCCCTCTGCCAAAAATTATGGG
GACATCATGAAGCCCCTTGAGCATCTGACTTCTGGCTAATAAAGGAAATTTATTTTCATTGCAATAGTGT
GTTGGAATTTTTTGTGTCTCTCACTCGGAAGGACATATGGGAGGGCAAATCATTTAAAACATCAGAATGA
GTATTTGGTTTAGAGTTTGGCAACATATGCCCATATGCTGGCTGCCATGAACAAAGGTTGGCTATAAAGA
GGTCATCAGTATATGAAACAGCCCCCTGCTGTCCATTCCTTATTCCATAGAAAAGCCTTGACTTGAGGTT
AGATTTTTTTTATATTTTGTTTTGTGTTATTTTTTTCTTTAACATCCCTAAAATTTTCCTTACATGTTTT
ACTAGCCAGATTTTTCCTCCTCTCCTGACTACTCCCAGTCATAGCTGTCCCTCTTCTCTTATGGAGATCC
CTCGACGGATCGGCCGCAATTCGTAATCATGTCATAGCTGTTTCCTGTGTGAAATTGTTATCCGCTCACA
ATTCCACACAACATACGAGCCGGAAGCATAAAGTGTAAAGCCTGGGGTGCCTAATGAGTGAGCTAACTCA
CATTAATTGCGTTGCGCTCACTGCCCGCTTTCCAGTCGGGAAACCTGTCGTGCCAGCTGCATTAATGAAT
CGGCCAACGCGCGGGGAGAGGCGGTTTGCGTATTGGGCGCTCTTCCGCTTCCTCGCTCACTGACTCGCTG
CGCTCGGTCGTTCGGCTGCGGCGAGCGGTATCAGCTCACTCAAAGGCGGTAATACGGTTATCCACAGAAT
CAGGGGATAACGCAGGAAAGAACATGTGAGCAAAAGGCCAGCAAAAGGCCAGGAACCGTAAAAAGGCCGC
GTTGCTGGCGTTTTTCCATAGGCTCCGCCCCCCTGACGAGCATCACAAAAATCGACGCTCAAGTCAGAGG
TGGCGAAACCCGACAGGACTATAAAGATACCAGGCGTTTCCCCCTGGAAGCTCCCTCGTGCGCTCTCCTG
TTCCGACCCTGCCGCTTACCGGATACCTGTCCGCCTTTCTCCCTTCGGGAAGCGTGGCGCTTTCTCATAG
CTCACGCTGTAGGTATCTCAGTTCGGTGTAGGTCGTTCGCTCCAAGCTGGGCTGTGTGCACGAACCCCCC
GTTCAGCCCGACCGCTGCGCCTTATCCGGTAACTATCGTCTTGAGTCCAACCCGGTAAGACACGACTTAT
CGCCACTGGCAGCAGCCACTGGTAACAGGATTAGCAGAGCGAGGTATGTAGGCGGTGCTACAGAGTTCTT
GAAGTGGTGGCCTAACTACGGCTACACTAGAAGAACAGTATTTGGTATCTGCGCTCTGCTGAAGCCAGTT
ACCTTCGGAAAAAGAGTTGGTAGCTCTTGATCCGGCAAACAAACCACCGCTGGTAGCGGTGGTTTTTTTG
TTTGCAAGCAGCAGATTACGCGCAGAAAAAAAGGATCTCAAGAAGATCCTTTGATCTTTTCTACGGGGTC
TGACGCTCAGTGGAACGAAAACTCACGTTAAGGGATTTTGGTCATGAGATTATCAAAAAGGATCTTCACC
TAGATCCTTTTAAATTAAAAATGAAGTTTTAAATCAATCTAAAGTATATATGAGTAAACTTGGTCTGACA
GTTACCAATGCTTAATCAGTGAGGCACCTATCTCAGCGATCTGTCTATTTCGTTCATCCATAGTTGCCTG
ACTCCCCGTCGTGTAGATAACTACGATACGGGAGGGCTTACCATCTGGCCCCAGTGCTGCAATGATACCG
CGAGACCCACGCTCACCGGCTCCAGATTTATCAGCAATAAACCAGCCAGCCGGAAGGGCCGAGCGCAGAA
GTGGTCCTGCAACTTTATCCGCCTCCATCCAGTCTATTAATTGTTGCCGGGAAGCTAGAGTAAGTAGTTC
GCCAGTTAATAGTTTGCGCAACGTTGTTGCCATTGCTACAGGCATCGTGGTGTCACGCTCGTCGTTTGGT
ATGGCTTCATTCAGCTCCGGTTCCCAACGATCAAGGCGAGTTACATGATCCCCCATGTTGTGCAAAAAAG
CGGTTAGCTCCTTCGGTCCTCCGATCGTTGTCAGAAGTAAGTTGGCCGCAGTGTTATCACTCATGGTTAT
GGCAGCACTGCATAATTCTCTTACTGTCATGCCATCCGTAAGATGCTTTTCTGTGACTGGTGAGTACTCA
ACCAAGTCATTCTGAGAATAGTGTATGCGGCGACCGAGTTGCTCTTGCCCGGCGTCAATACGGGATAATA
CCGCGCCACATAGCAGAACTTTAAAAGTGCTCATCATTGGAAAACGTTCTTCGGGGCGAAAACTCTCAAG
GATCTTACCGCTGTTGAGATCCAGTTCGATGTAACCCACTCGTGCACCCAACTGATCTTCAGCATCTTTT
ACTTTCACCAGCGTTTCTGGGTGAGCAAAAACAGGAAGGCAAAATGCCGCAAAAAAGGGAATAAGGGCGA
CACGGAAATGTTGAATACTCATACTCTTCCTTTTTCTAATATTATTGAAGCATTTATCAGGGTTATTGTC
TCATGAGCGGATACATATTTGAATGTATTTAGAAAAATAAACAAATAGGGGTTCCGCGCACATTTCCCCG
AAAAGTGCCACCTGACGTCTAAGAAACCATTATTATCATGACATTAACCTATAAAAATAGGCGTATCACG
AGGCCCTTTCGTCTCGCGCGTTTCGGTGATGACGGTGAAAACCTCTGACACATGCAGCTCCCGGAGACGG
TCACAGCTTGTCTGTAAGCGGATGCCGGGAGCAGACAAGCCCGTCAGGGCGCGTCAGCGGGTGTTGGCGG
GTGTCGGGGCTGGCTTAACTATGCGGCATCAGAGCAGATTGTACTGAGAGTGCACCATATGCGGTGTGAA
ATACCGCACAGATGCGTAAGGAGAAAATACCGCATCAGGCGCCATTCGCCATTCAGGCTGCGCAACTGTT
GGGAAGGGCGATCGGTGCGGGCCTCTTCGCTATTACGCCAGCTGGCGGAAAGGGGGATGTGCTGCAAGGC
GATTAAGTTGGGTAACGCCAGGGTTTTCCCAGTCACGACGTTGTAAAACGACGGCCAGTGCCAAGCTTCA
CGCTGCCGCAAGCACTCAGGGCGCAAGGGCTGCTAAAGGAAGCGGAACACGTAGAAAGCCAGTCCGCAGA
AACGGTGCTGACCCCGGATGAATGTCAGCTACTGGGCTATCTGGACAAGGGAAAACGCAAGCGCAAAGAG
AAAGCAGGTAGCTTGCAGTGGGCTTACATGGCGATAGCTAGACTGGGCGGTTTTATGGACAGCAAGCGAA
CCGGAATTGCCAGCTGGGGCGCCCTCTGGTAAGGTTGGGAAGCCCTGCAAAGTAAACTGGATGGCTTTCT
TGCCGCCAAGGATCTGATGGCGCAGGGGATCAAGATCCTGCTTCATCCCCGTGGCCCGTTGCTCGCGTTT
GCTGGCGGTGTCCCCGGAAGAAATATATTTGCATGTCTTTAGTTCTATGATGACACAAACCCCGCCCAGC
GTCTTGTCATTGGCGAATTCGAACACGCAGATGCAGTCGGGGCGGCGCGGTCCCAGGTCCACTTCGCATA
TTAAGGTGACGCGTGTGGCCTCGAACACCGAGCGACCCTGCAGCGACCCGCTTAACAGCGTCAACAGCGT
GCCGCAGATCTGATCAAGAGACAGGATGAGGATCGTTTCGCATGATTGAACAAGATGGATTGCACGCAGG
TTCTCCGGCCGCTTGGGTGGAGAGGCTATTCGGCTATGACTGGGCACAACAGACAATCGGCTGCTCTGAT
GCCGCCGTGTTCCGGCTGTCAGCGCAGGGGCGCCCGGTTCTTTTTGTCAAGACCGACCTGTCCGGTGCCC
TGAATGAACTGCAGGACGAGGCAGCGCGGCTATCGTGGCTGGCCACGACGGGCGTTCCTTGCGCAGCTGT
GCTCGACGTTGTCACTGAAGCGGGAAGGGACTGGCTGCTATTGGGCGAAGTGCCGGGGCAGGATCTCCTG
TCATCTCACCTTGCTCCTGCCGAGAAAGTATCCATCATGGCTGATGCAATGCGGCGGCTGCATACGCTTG
ATCCGGCTACCTGCCCATTCGACCACCAAGCGAAACATCGCATCGAGCGAGCACGTACTCGGATGGAAGC
CGGTCTTGTCGATCAGGATGATCTGGACGAAGAGCATCAGGGGCTCGCGCCAGCCGAACTGTTCGCCAGG
CTCAAGGCGCGCATGCCCGACGGCGAGGATCTCGTCGTGACCCATGGCGATGCCTGCTTGCCGAATATCA
TGGTGGAAAATGGCCGCTTTTCTGGATTCATCGACTGTGGCCGGCTGGGTGTGGCGGACCGCTATCAGGA
CATAGCGTTGGCTACCCGTGATATTGCTGAAGAGCTTGGCGGCGAATGGGCTGACCGCTTCCTCGTGCTT
TACGGTATCGCCGCTCCCGATTCGCAGCGCATCGCCTTCTATCGCCTTCTTGACGAGTTCTTCTGAGCGG
GACTCTGGGGTTCGAAATGACCGACCAAGCGACGCCCAACCTGCCATCACGAGATTTCGATTCCACCGCC
GCCTTCTATGAAAGGTTGGGCTTCGGAATCGTTTTCCGGGACGCCGGCTGGATGATCCTCCAGCGCGGGG
ATCTCATGCTGGAGTTCTTCGCCCACCCCGGGAGATGGGGGAGGCTAACTGAAACACGGAAGGAGACAAT
ACCGGAAGGAACCCGCGCTATGACGGCAATAAAAAGACAGAATAAAACGCACGGTGTTGGGTCGTTTGTT
CATAAACGCGGGGTTCGGTCCCAGGGCTGGCACTCTGTCGATACCCCCACCGAGACCCCATTGGGGCCAA
TACGCCCGCGTTTCTTCCTTTTCCCCACCCCACCCCCCAAGTTCGGGTGAAGGCCCAGGGCTCGCAGCCA
ACGTCGGGGCGGCAAGCCCTGCCATAGCCACGGGCCCCGTGGGTTAGGGACGGCGGATCGCGGCCCTCTA
GAGAGCTTGGCCCATTGCATACGTTGTATCCATATCATAATATGTACATTTATATTGGCTCATGTCCAAC
ATTACCGCCATGTT
Features (pLannotate 1.2.2; 23 found; start..end, strand, type, name):
      1..380     +  enhancer       CMV enhancer: human cytomegalovirus immediate early enhancer
    381..584     +  promoter       CMV promoter: human cytomegalovirus (CMV) immediate early promoter
    696..1268    +  intron         β-globin intron: intron from rabbit β-globin gene
   1635..1655    +  CDS            FLAG (fragment): FLAG® epitope tag, followed by an enterokinase cleavage site
   1668..1696    +  CDS            3xHA (fragment): three tandem HA epitope tags
   1710..1787    +  CDS            HBB (fragment): HBB_PONPY - Experimental evidence at transcript level: Swiss-Prot protein existence level 2. Involved in oxygen transport from the lung to the various peripheral tissues. From Pongo pygmaeus (Bornean orangutan).
   1858..1913    +  polyA_signal   β-globin poly(A) signal: rabbit β-globin polyadenylation signal (Gil and Proudfoot, 1987)
   2295..2311    -  protein_bind   lac operator: The lac repressor binds to the lac operator to inhibit transcription in E. coli. This inhibition can be relieved by adding lactose or isopropyl-β-D-thiogalactopyranoside (IPTG). lac repressor encoded by lacI
   2319..2349    -  promoter       lac promoter: promoter for the E. coli lac operon
   2364..2385    -  protein_bind   CAP binding site: CAP binding activates transcription in the presence of cAMP. E. coli catabolite activator protein
   2398..2490    -  CDS            lacI (fragment): lac repressor; lacI; The lac repressor binds to the lac operator to inhibit transcription in E. coli. This inhibition can be relieved by adding lactose or isopropyl-β-D-thiogalactopyranoside (IPTG).
   2673..3261    -  rep_origin     ori: high-copy-number ColE1/pMB1/pBR322/pUC origin of replication
   3432..4292    -  CDS            AmpR: β-lactamase; bla; confers resistance to ampicillin, carbenicillin, and related antibiotics
   4293..4398    -  promoter       AmpR promoter: bla
   4493..4528    +  CDS            rop (fragment): Rop protein, which maintains plasmids at low copy number; rop
   4630..4729    +  misc_feature   bom (fragment): basis of mobility region from pBR322
   4735..4890    -  CDS            lacZα (fragment): LacZα fragment of β-galactosidase; lacZ fragment
   4894..5217    +  CDS            tnpA (fragment): TN5P_ECOLX - Also known as tnp. Experimental evidence at protein level: Swiss-Prot protein existence level 1. Mediates transposition of transposon Tn5 by a 'cut and paste' mechanism. First, the monomeric transposase binds the 19 bp inverted DNA repeats flanking the transposon. Then, dimerization of the DNA- bound transposase creates a synaptic DNA complex. After nicking of the first DNA strand, excision of the transposon proceeds through a series of intermediates. The transposase then mediates the insertion of the transposon at a new site by strand transfer. The activity of the wild- type tran
   5300..5445    +  promoter       HSV TK promoter: herpes simplex virus thymidine kinase promoter
   5502..6293    +  CDS            neo: KKA2_KLEPN - Also known as kan, nptII. Experimental evidence at protein level: Swiss-Prot protein existence level 1. Resistance to kanamycin, neomycin, paromomycin, ribostamycin, butirosin and gentamicin B. From Klebsiella pneumoniae.
   6317..6472    +  CDS            ble (fragment): BLE_KLEPN - Experimental evidence at protein level: Swiss-Prot protein existence level 1. Binding protein with a strong affinity to the bleomycin family of antibiotics. Binds to CL990; an antimitotic-antibiotic compound. From Klebsiella pneumoniae.
   6534..6581    +  polyA_signal   HSV TK poly(A) signal: herpes simplex virus thymidine kinase polyadenylation signal (Cole and Stacy, 1985)
   6673..6689    -  polyA_signal   bGH poly(A) signal (fragment): bovine growth hormone polyadenylation signal
