[The description below was written by a language model from this plasmid's Addgene catalogue record and pLannotate feature annotations shown in this document.]
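Description:
CMV-C 197 E7 is a mammalian expression plasmid built on the CMV bam neo backbone, carrying the E7 open reading frame of the gamma human papillomavirus type 197. The 285 bp insert derives from a synthetic, codon-optimized template and was cloned into a BamHI site that is retained on both sides. Expression is driven by the human cytomegalovirus immediate early enhancer and promoter, followed by a rabbit β-globin intron, which typically improves mRNA processing and expression. The E7 coding region itself is not annotated in the feature table, but the gap between the intron and the downstream tags is where it would sit. Directly after it, the backbone supplies Flag and HA epitope sequences, so the protein is produced with a C-terminal tandem Flag/HA tag. A short β-globin coding remnant and the rabbit β-globin polyadenylation signal complete the transcription unit.

In bacteria, the plasmid is maintained through a high-copy ColE1/pUC-type origin and an ampicillin resistance gene. Fragments of lac, rop, bom and Tn5-derived sequences (transposase and ble) are annotated as well and appear to be leftovers of the backbone's construction rather than functional parts. For mammalian cells, a separate cassette places the neomycin phosphotransferase gene under the HSV thymidine kinase promoter and polyadenylation signal, allowing G418 selection of stable transfectants. The assembled sequence is 6,874 nt, slightly shorter than the catalogued total of 6,885 bp.

The dual epitope tag suits detection and affinity purification of E7. The associated publication is a proteomic analysis of the cellular proteins that associate with HPV 197 E6 and E7, which indicates the plasmid's intended use.
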