Addgene plasmid #85034: CMV-C 197 E7
Purpose: C-Flag/HA tagged HPV 197 E7
Depositing lab: Karl Munger. Depositing organization: Tufts University. Publication: Proteomic analysis of the gamma human papillomavirus type 197 E6 and E7 associated cellular proteins. Grace M, Munger K. Virology. 2016 Oct 20;500:71-81. doi: 10.1016/j.virol.2016.10.010. PubMed 27771561.
Backbone
  Vector backbone: CMV bam neo
  Backbone size w/o insert (bp): 6600
  Total vector size (bp): 6885
  Vector type: Mammalian Expression
  Selectable markers: Neomycin (select with G418)
Growth in bacteria
  Bacterial resistance: Ampicillin, 100 μg/mL
  Growth temperature: 37°C
  Growth strain: DH5alpha
  Copy number: High Copy
Gene/Insert
  Gene/Insert name: HPV 197 E7
  Species: HPV 197
  Insert size (bp): 285
  Mutation: Codon optimized for expression
  Promoter: CMV
  Tag / fusion protein: Flag (C terminal on backbone); HA (C terminal on backbone)
  Cloning method: Restriction Enzyme; 5′ cloning site BamHI (not destroyed); 3′ cloning site BamHI (not destroyed)
  Sequencing primers: 5′ Bglobin-intron-F; 3′ Bglobin-pA-R
Resource information
  A portion of this plasmid was derived from a plasmid made by: Original template DNA was synthesized by Genscript as a codon-optimized version of HPV 197 E7.
Terms and licenses: Academic/Nonprofit Terms; Industry Terms: Not Available to Industry
How to cite: CMV-C 197 E7 was a gift from Karl Munger (Addgene plasmid # 85034 ; http://n2t.net/addgene:85034 ; RRID:Addgene_85034)
