>Addgene plasmid #85034 | CMV-C 197 E7 | depositor partial sequence | sequence record 163969 | CMV-C 197 E7 sequence 394 bps
TTCCTCGACGGATCCATGCACGGGGAAAGAGCAACTATTAGAGATGTGGTCCTGGAACTGACAAAGGTCG
CCTGTAACTCAGAAGTCCTGTTTGAAGAGAGCCTGAGCTCCGACTCCGAGGAAGAGCACGAAATCTTCAA
GATTGAGACCCGATGCGATAACTGTCGAAGAGGCATCAGGGTGTGCGTCCGCGCATCTAATCAGGGGATT
AGTAGACTGCAGTGGCTGCTGGAACATGACATTAGGTTTCTGTGCCCCGCTTGTAGCCGCAATCTGTTTC
AGCATGGAAGGTTTCAGTCAGGATCCGATATCGACTACAAGGATGACGATGACAAGCTCGATGGAGGATA
CCCATACGATGTTCCAGATTACGCTTAGAGATCCGTCGAGGAAT
