>Addgene plasmid #85034 | CMV-C 197 E7 | addgene partial sequence | sequence record 166413 | Bglob-intron-F 5'-ctggtcatcatcctgccttt-3'
ATATACACTGTTTGAGATGAGGATAAAATACTCTGAGTCCAAACCGGGCCCCTCTGCTAACCATGTTCAT
GCCTTCTTCTCTTTCCTACAGCTCCTGGGCAACGTGCTGGTTGTTGTGCTGTCTCATCATTTTGGCAAAG
AATTCCTCGACGGATCCATGCACGGGGAAAGAGCAACTATTAGAGATGTGGTCCTGGAACTGACAAAGGT
CGCCTGTAACTCAGAAGTCCTGTTTGAAGAGAGCCTGAGCTCCGACTCCGAGGAAGAGCACGAAATCTTC
AAGATTGAGACCCGATGCGATAACTGTCGAAGAGGCATCAGGGTGTGCGTCCGCGCATCTAATCAGGGGA
TTAGTAGACTGCAGTGGCTGCTGGAACATGACATTAGGTTTCTGTGCCCCGCTTGTAGCCGCAATCTGTT
TCAGCATGGAAGGTTTCAGTCAGGATCCGATATCGACTACAAGGATGACGATGACAAGCTCGATGGAGGA
TACCCATACGATGTTCCAGATTACGCTTAGAGATCCGTCGAGGAATTCACTCCTCAGGTGCAGGCTGCCT
ATCAGAAGGTGGTGGCTGGTGTGGCCAATGCCCTGGCTCACAAATACCACTGAGATCTTTTTCCCTCTGC
CAAAAATTATGGGGACATCATGAAGCCCCTTGAGCATCTGACTTCTGGCTAATAAAGGAAATTTATTTTC
ATTGCAATAGTGTGTTGGAATTTTTTGTGTCTCTCACTCGGAAGGACATATGGGAGGGCAAATCATTTAA
AACATCAGAATGAGTATTTGGTTTAGAGTTTGGCAACATATGCCCATATGCTGGCTGCCATGAACAAAGG
TTGGCTATAAAGAGGTCATCAGTATATGAAACAGCCCCCTGCTGTCCATTCCTTATTCCATAGAAAAGCC
TTGACTTGAGGTTAGATTTTT
