>Addgene plasmid #85034 | CMV-C 197 E7 | addgene partial sequence | sequence record 166414 | pBR322ori-F 5'-GGGAAACGCCTGGTATCTTT-3'
GCCACCTCTGACTTGAGCGTCGATTTTTGTGATGCTCGTCAGGGGGGCGGAGCCTATGGAAAAACGCCAG
CAACGCGGCCTTTTTACGGTTCCTGGCCTTTTGCTGGCCTTTTGCTCACATGTTCTTTCCTGCGTTATCC
CCTGATTCTGTGGATAACCGTATTACCGCCTTTGAGTGAGCTGATACCGCTCGCCGCAGCCGAACGACCG
AGCGCAGCGAGTCAGTGAGCGAGGAAGCGGAAGAGCGCCCAATACGCAAACCGCCTCTCCCCGCGCGTTG
GCCGATTCATTAATGCAGCTGGCACGACAGGTTTCCCGACTGGAAAGCGGGCAGTGAGCGCAACGCAATT
AATGTGAGTTAGCTCACTCATTAGGCACCCCAGGCTTTACACTTTATGCTTCCGGCTCGTATGTTGTGTG
GAATTGTGAGCGGATAACAATTTCACACAGGAAACAGCTATGACATGATTACGAATTGCGGCCGATCCGT
CGAGGGATCTCCATAAGAGAAGAGGGACAGCTATGACTGGGAGTAGTCAGGAGAGGAGGAAAAATCTGGC
TAGTAAAACATGTAAGGAAAATTTTAGGGATGTTAAAGAAAAAAATAACACAAAACAAAATATA
